Addgene plasmid #116466: pHAGE-PIK3CA-E103_P104delEP
Purpose: Lentiviral expression of PIK3CA E103_P104delEP
Depositing lab: Gordon Mills & Kenneth Scott. Depositing organization: Baylor College of Medicine. Publication: Systematic Functional Annotation of Somatic Mutations in Cancer. Ng PK, Li J, Jeong KJ, Shao S, Chen H, Tsang YH, Sengupta S, Wang Z, Bhavana VH, Tran R, Soewito S, Minussi DC, Moreno D, Kong K, Dogruluk T, Lu H, Gao J, Tokheim C, Zhou DC, Johnson AM, Zeng J, Ip CKM, Ju Z, Wester M, Yu S, Li Y, Vellano CP, Schultz N, Karchin R, Ding L, Lu Y, Cheung LWT, Chen K, Shaw KR, Meric-Bernstam F, Scott KL, Yi S, Sahni N, Liang H, Mills GB. Cancer Cell. 2018 Mar 12;33(3):450-462.e10. doi: 10.1016/j.ccell.2018.01.021. PubMed 29533785.
Backbone
  Vector backbone: pHAGE
  Vector type: Lentiviral
Growth in bacteria
  Bacterial resistance: Ampicillin, 100 μg/mL
  Growth temperature: 37°C
  Growth strain: Stbl3
  Copy number: High Copy
Gene/Insert
  Gene/Insert name: PIK3CA
  Species: H. sapiens (human)
  Mutation: E103_P104delEP
  Entrez Gene: PIK3CA (a.k.a. CCM4, CLAPO, CLOVE, CWS5, HMH, MCAP, MCM, MCMTC, PI3K, PI3K-alpha, p110-alpha)
  Cloning method: Gateway Cloning
Terms and licenses: Academic/Nonprofit Terms; Industry Terms: Not Available to Industry
How to cite: pHAGE-PIK3CA-E103_P104delEP was a gift from Gordon Mills & Kenneth Scott (Addgene plasmid # 116466 ; http://n2t.net/addgene:116466 ; RRID:Addgene_116466)
