[The description below was written by a language model from this plasmid's Addgene catalogue record and pLannotate feature annotations shown in this document.]
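Description:
pHAGE-PIK3CA-E103_P104delEP is an HIV-1-based lentiviral expression plasmid of about 11.7 kb, built on the pHAGE backbone to deliver a mutant form of human PIK3CA, the p110-alpha catalytic subunit of phosphoinositide 3-kinase. The insert carries an in-frame deletion of residues E103 and P104. In bacteria the plasmid is maintained through a high-copy ColE1/pUC-type origin and selected with ampicillin via the β-lactamase gene. The record lists a recombination-deficient strain for growth, as is common for LTR-containing vectors.

The viral portion comprises a truncated 5' LTR, the Ψ packaging signal with an adjoining gag fragment, the Rev response element for Rev-dependent nuclear export of the genomic RNA, the cPPT/CTS element, and a self-inactivating ΔU3 3' LTR, so the integrated provirus relies on its internal promoter. That promoter is the strong constitutive human EF-1α promoter, which drives the PIK3CA coding sequence. The gene was introduced by Gateway cloning and is flanked by attB1 and attB2 sites. A V5 epitope tag is annotated downstream of attB2, separated from the open reading frame by T3/T7 promoter sequences and an attB4 fragment. The record does not indicate whether the tag is fused in frame to the protein. An EMCV IRES then allows the puromycin N-acetyltransferase gene to be translated from the same transcript, enabling selection of transduced mammalian cells, and a WPRE enhances transcript expression.

The plasmid's stated purpose is lentiviral expression of this PIK3CA variant, and it comes from a study that systematically annotated the function of somatic mutations in cancer.
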