Features (pLannotate 1.2.2; 30 found; start..end, strand, type, name):
    377..634     +  LTR            5' LTR (truncated): truncated 5' long terminal repeat (LTR) from HIV-1
    681..806     +  misc_feature   HIV-1 Ψ: packaging signal of human immunodeficiency virus type 1
    790..1128    +  CDS            HIV-1 gag (fragment): gag protein from human immunodeficiency virus 1; gag
   1303..1536    +  misc_feature   RRE: The Rev response element (RRE) of HIV-1 allows for Rev-dependent mRNA export from the nucleus to the cytoplasm.
   1913..2013    +  CDS            Rev (fragment): human immunodeficiency virus 1 (HIV-1) Rev protein; rev; enhances nuclear export of unspliced and incompletely spliced viral mRNAs
   2058..2175    +  misc_feature   cPPT/CTS: central polypurine tract and central termination sequence of HIV-1
   2223..3401    +  promoter       EF-1α promoter: strong constitutive promoter for human elongation factor EF-1α
   3422..3442    +  protein_bind   attB1: mutant version of attB; core recombination site for the Gateway® BP reaction BP Clonase™
   3448..6645    +  CDS            PIK3CA: PK3CA_HUMAN - Experimental evidence at protein level: Swiss-Prot protein existence level 1. Phosphoinositide-3-kinase (PI3K) phosphorylates phosphatidylinositol (PI) and its phosphorylated derivatives at position 3 of the inositol ring to produce 3-phosphoinositides (PubMed:15135396, PubMed:23936502, PubMed:28676499). Uses ATP and PtdIns(4,5)P2 (phosphatidylinositol 4,5-bisphosphate) to generate phosphatidylinositol 3,4,5-trisphosphate (PIP3) (PubMed:15135396, PubMed:28676499). PIP3 plays a key role by recruiting PH domain- containing proteins to the membrane, including AKT1 and PDPK1, activat
   6650..6674    -  protein_bind   attB2: mutant version of attB; recombination site for the Gateway® BP reaction BP Clonase™
   6682..6700    +  promoter       T3 promoter: promoter for bacteriophage T3 RNA polymerase
   6726..6744    -  promoter       T7 promoter: promoter for bacteriophage T7 RNA polymerase
   6750..6768    -  protein_bind   attB4 (fragment): mutant version of attB; core recombination site for the Gateway® BP reaction BP Clonase™
   6824..6865    +  CDS            V5 tag: epitope tag from simian virus 5
   6991..7453    +  misc_feature   IRES: internal ribosome entry site (IRES) of the encephalomyocarditis virus (EMCV)
   7467..8064    +  CDS            PuroR (fragment): puromycin N-acetyltransferase; pac from Streptomyces; confers resistance to puromycin
   8080..8668    +  misc_feature   WPRE: woodchuck hepatitis virus posttranscriptional regulatory element
   8676..8741    +  CDS            nef (fragment): NEF_HV1Z2 - Experimental evidence at protein level: Swiss-Prot protein existence level 1. Extracellular Nef protein targets CD4(+) T-lymphocytes for apoptosis by interacting with CXCR4 surface receptors. From Human immunodeficiency virus type 1 group M subtype D (isolate Z2/CDC-Z34) (HIV-1).
   8743..8976    +  LTR            3' LTR (ΔU3): self-inactivating 3' long terminal repeat (LTR) from HIV-1
   9181..9285    +  promoter       AmpR promoter: bla
   9286..10146   +  CDS            AmpR: β-lactamase; bla; confers resistance to ampicillin, carbenicillin, and related antibiotics
  10317..10905   +  rep_origin     ori: high-copy-number ColE1/pMB1/pBR322/pUC origin of replication
  11088..11142   +  CDS            lacI (fragment): lac repressor; lacI; The lac repressor binds to the lac operator to inhibit transcription in E. coli. This inhibition can be relieved by adding lactose or isopropyl-β-D-thiogalactopyranoside (IPTG).
  11148..11241   +  rep_origin     SV40 ori (fragment): SV40 origin of replication
  11266..11303   +  CDS            lacI (fragment): lac repressor; lacI; The lac repressor binds to the lac operator to inhibit transcription in E. coli. This inhibition can be relieved by adding lactose or isopropyl-β-D-thiogalactopyranoside (IPTG).
  11316..11337   +  protein_bind   CAP binding site: CAP binding activates transcription in the presence of cAMP. E. coli catabolite activator protein
  11352..11382   +  promoter       lac promoter: promoter for the E. coli lac operon
  11386..11408   +  protein_bind   lac operator (fragment): The lac repressor binds to the lac operator to inhibit transcription in E. coli. This inhibition can be relieved by adding lactose or isopropyl-β-D-thiogalactopyranoside (IPTG). lac repressor encoded by lacI
  11440..11523   +  polyA_signal   SV40 poly(A) signal (fragment): SV40 polyadenylation signal
  11690..329     +  CDS            nef (fragment) (across the origin): NEF_HV1BR - Experimental evidence at protein level: Swiss-Prot protein existence level 1. Extracellular Nef protein targets CD4(+) T-lymphocytes for apoptosis by interacting with CXCR4 surface receptors (PubMed:14990729). From Human immunodeficiency virus type 1 group M subtype B (isolate BRU/LAI) (HIV-1).
>Addgene plasmid #116466 | pHAGE-PIK3CA-E103_P104delEP | addgene full sequence | sequence record 252572 | Addgene NGS Result
TGGAAGGGCTAATTCACTCCCAAAGAAGACAAGATATCCTTGATCTGTGGATCTACCACACACAAGGCTA
CTTCCCTGATTAGCAGAACTACACACCAGGGCCAGGGGTCAGATATCCACTGACCTTTGGATGGTGCTAC
AAGCTAGTACCAGTTGAGCCAGATAAGGTAGAAGAGGCCAATAAAGGAGAGAACACCAGCTTGTTACACC
CTGTGAGCCTGCATGGGATGGATGACCCGGAGAGAGAAGTGTTAGAGTGGAGGTTTGACAGCCGCCTAGC
ATTTCATCACGTGGCCCGAGAGCTGCATCCGGAGTACTTCAAGAACTGCTGATATCGAGCTTGCTACAAG
GGACTTTCCGCTGGGGACTTTCCAGGGAGGCGTGGCCTGGGCGGGACTGGGGAGTGGCGAGCCCTCAGAT
CCTGCATATAAGCAGCTGCTTTTTGCCTGTACTGGGTCTCTCTGGTTAGACCAGATCTGAGCCTGGGAGC
TCTCTGGCTAACTAGGGAACCCACTGCTTAAGCCTCAATAAAGCTTGCCTTGAGTGCTTCAAGTAGTGTG
TGCCCGTCTGTTGTGTGACTCTGGTAACTAGAGATCCCTCAGACCCTTTTAGTCAGTGTGGAAAATCTCT
AGCAGTGGCGCCCGAACAGGGACTTGAAAGCGAAAGGGAAACCAGAGGAGCTCTCTCGACGCAGGACTCG
GCTTGCTGAAGCGCGCACGGCAAGAGGCGAGGGGCGGCGACTGGTGAGTACGCCAAAAATTTTGACTAGC
GGAGGCTAGAAGGAGAGAGATGGGTGCGAGAGCGTCAGTATTAAGCGGGGGAGAATTAGATCGCGATGGG
AAAAAATTCGGTTAAGGCCAGGGGGAAAGAAAAAATATAAATTAAAACATATAGTATGGGCAAGCAGGGA
GCTAGAACGATTCGCAGTTAATCCTGGCCTGTTAGAAACATCAGAAGGCTGTAGACAAATACTGGGACAG
CTACAACCATCCCTTCAGACAGGATCAGAAGAACTTAGATCATTATATAATACAGTAGCAACCCTCTATT
GTGTGCATCAAAGGATAGAGATAAAAGACACCAAGGAAGCTTTAGACAAGATAGAGGAAGAGCAAAACAA
AAGTAAGACCACCGCACAGCAAGCGGCCGGCCGCTGATCTTCAGACCTGGAGGAGGAGATATGAGGGACA
ATTGGAGAAGTGAATTATATAAATATAAAGTAGTAAAAATTGAACCATTAGGAGTAGCACCCACCAAGGC
AAAGAGAAGAGTGGTGCAGAGAGAAAAAAGAGCAGTGGGAATAGGAGCTTTGTTCCTTGGGTTCTTGGGA
GCAGCAGGAAGCACTATGGGCGCAGCGTCAATGACGCTGACGGTACAGGCCAGACAATTATTGTCTGGTA
TAGTGCAGCAGCAGAACAATTTGCTGAGGGCTATTGAGGCGCAACAGCATCTGTTGCAACTCACAGTCTG
GGGCATCAAGCAGCTCCAGGCAAGAATCCTGGCTGTGGAAAGATACCTAAAGGATCAACAGCTCCTGGGG
ATTTGGGGTTGCTCTGGAAAACTCATTTGCACCACTGCTGTGCCTTGGAATGCTAGTTGGAGTAATAAAT
CTCTGGAACAGATTTGGAATCACACGACCTGGATGGAGTGGGACAGAGAAATTAACAATTACACAAGCTT
AATACACTCCTTAATTGAAGAATCGCAAAACCAGCAAGAAAAGAATGAACAAGAATTATTGGAATTAGAT
AAATGGGCAAGTTTGTGGAATTGGTTTAACATAACAAATTGGCTGTGGTATATAAAATTATTCATAATGA
TAGTAGGAGGCTTGGTAGGTTTAAGAATAGTTTTTGCTGTACTTTCTATAGTGAATAGAGTTAGGCAGGG
ATATTCACCATTATCGTTTCAGACCCACCTCCCAACCCCGAGGGGACCCGACAGGCCCGAAGGAATAGAA
GAAGAAGGTGGAGAGAGAGACAGAGACAGATCCATTCGATTAGTGAACGGATCTCGACGGTATCGCCGAA
TTCACAAATGGCAGTATTCATCCACAATTTTAAAAGAAAAGGGGGGATTGGGGGGTACAGTGCAGGGGAA
AGAATAGTAGACATAATAGCAACAGACATACAAACTAAAGAATTACAAAAACAAATTACAAAAATTCAAA
ATTTTCGGGTTTATTACAGGGACAGCAGAGATCCAGTTTGGACTAGTCGTGAGGCTCCGGTGCCCGTCAG
TGGGCAGAGCGCACATCGCCCACAGTCCCCGAGAAGTTGGGGGGAGGGGTCGGCAATTGAACCGGTGCCT
AGAGAAGGTGGCGCGGGGTAAACTGGGAAAGTGATGTCGTGTACTGGCTCCGCCTTTTTCCCGAGGGTGG
GGGAGAACCGTATATAAGTGCAGTAGTCGCCGTGAACGTTCTTTTTCGCAACGGGTTTGCCGCCAGAACA
CAGGTAAGTGCCGTGTGTGGTTCCCGCGGGCCTGGCCTCTTTACGGGTTATGGCCCTTGCGTGCCTTGAA
TTACTTCCACCTGGCTGCAGTACGTGATTCTTGATCCCGAGCTTCGGGTTGGAAGTGGGTGGGAGAGTTC
GAGGCCTTGCGCTTAAGGAGCCCCTTCGCCTCGTGCTTGAGTTGAGGCCTGGCCTGGGCGCTGGGGCCGC
CGCGTGCGAATCTGGTGGCACCTTCGCGCCTGTCTCGCTGCTTTCGATAAGTCTCTAGCCATTTAAAATT
TTTGATGACCTGCTGCGACGCTTTTTTTCTGGCAAGATAGTCTTGTAAATGCGGGCCAAGATCTGCACAC
TGGTATTTCGGTTTTTGGGGCCGCGGGCGGCGACGGGGCCCGTGCGTCCCAGCGCACATGTTCGGCGAGG
CGGGGCCTGCGAGCGCGGCCACCGAGAATCGGACGGGGGTAGTCTCAAGCTGGCCGGCCTGCTCTGGTGC
CTGGCCTCGCGCCGCCGTGTATCGCCCCGCCCTGGGCGGCAAGGCTGGCCCGGTCGGCACCAGTTGCGTG
AGCGGAAAGATGGCCGCTTCCCGGCCCTGCTGCAGGGAGCTCAAAATGGAGGACGCGGCGCTCGGGAGAG
CGGGCGGGTGAGTCACCCACACAAAGGAAAAGGGCCTTTCCGTCCTCAGCCGTCGCTTCATGTGACTCCA
CGGAGTACCGGGCGCCGTCCAGGCACCTCGATTAGTTCTCGAGCTTTTGGAGTACGTCGTCTTTAGGTTG
GGGGGAGGGGTTTTATGCGATGGAGTTTCCCCACACTGAGTGGGTGGAGACTGAAGTTAGGCCAGCTTGG
CACTTGATGTAATTCTCCTTGGAATTTGCCCTTTTTGAGTTTGGATCTTGGTTCATTCTCAAGCCTCAGA
CAGTGGTTCAAAGTTTTTTTCTTCCATTTCAGGTGTCGTGAAGCGGCCCTGCAGATATCAACAAGTTTGT
ACAAAAAAGCAGGCACCATGCCTCCAAGACCATCATCAGGTGAACTGTGGGGCATCCACTTGATGCCCCC
AAGAATCCTAGTAGAATGTTTACTACCAAATGGAATGATAGTGACTTTAGAATGCCTCCGTGAGGCTACA
TTAATAACCATAAAGCATGAACTATTTAAAGAAGCAAGAAAATACCCCCTCCATCAACTTCTTCAAGATG
AATCTTCTTACATTTTCGTAAGTGTTACTCAAGAAGCAGAAAGGGAAGAATTTTTTGATGAAACAAGACG
ACTTTGTGACCTTCGGCTTTTTCAACCCTTTTTAAAAGTAATTGTAGGCAACCGTGAAGAAAAGATCCTC
AATCGAGAAATTGGTTTTGCTATCGGCATGCCAGTGTGTGAATTTGATATGGTTAAAGATCCAGAAGTAC
AGGACTTCCGAAGAAATATTCTGAACGTTTGTAAAGAAGCTGTGGATCTTAGGGACCTCAATTCACCTCA
TAGTAGAGCAATGTATGTCTATCCTCCAAATGTAGAATCTTCACCAGAATTGCCAAAGCACATATATAAT
AAATTAGATAAAGGGCAAATAATAGTGGTGATCTGGGTAATAGTTTCTCCAAATAATGACAAGCAGAAGT
ATACTCTGAAAATCAACCATGACTGTGTACCAGAACAAGTAATTGCTGAAGCAATCAGGAAAAAAACTCG
AAGTATGTTGCTATCCTCTGAACAACTAAAACTCTGTGTTTTAGAATATCAGGGCAAGTATATTTTAAAA
GTGTGTGGATGTGATGAATACTTCCTAGAAAAATATCCTCTGAGTCAGTATAAGTATATAAGAAGCTGTA
TAATGCTTGGGAGGATGCCCAATTTGATGTTGATGGCTAAAGAAAGCCTTTATTCTCAACTGCCAATGGA
CTGTTTTACAATGCCATCTTATTCCAGACGCATTTCCACAGCTACACCATATATGAATGGAGAAACATCT
ACAAAATCCCTTTGGGTTATAAATAGTGCACTCAGAATAAAAATTCTTTGTGCAACCTACGTGAATGTAA
ATATTCGAGACATTGATAAGATCTATGTTCGAACAGGTATCTACCATGGAGGAGAACCCTTATGTGACAA
TGTGAACACTCAAAGAGTACCTTGTTCCAATCCCAGGTGGAATGAATGGCTGAATTATGATATATACATT
CCTGATCTTCCTCGTGCTGCTCGACTTTGCCTTTCCATTTGCTCTGTTAAAGGCCGAAAGGGTGCTAAAG
AGGAACACTGTCCATTGGCATGGGGAAATATAAACTTGTTTGATTACACAGACACTCTAGTATCTGGAAA
AATGGCTTTGAATCTTTGGCCAGTACCTCATGGATTAGAAGATTTGCTGAACCCTATTGGTGTTACTGGA
TCAAATCCAAATAAAGAAACTCCATGCTTAGAGTTGGAGTTTGACTGGTTCAGCAGTGTGGTAAAGTTCC
CAGATATGTCAGTGATTGAAGAGCATGCCAATTGGTCTGTATCCCGAGAAGCAGGATTTAGCTATTCCCA
CGCAGGACTGAGTAACAGACTAGCTAGAGACAATGAATTAAGGGAAAATGACAAAGAACAGCTCAAAGCA
ATTTCTACACGAGATCCTCTCTCTGAAATCACTGAGCAGGAGAAAGATTTTCTATGGAGTCACAGACACT
ATTGTGTAACTATCCCCGAAATTCTACCCAAATTGCTTCTGTCTGTTAAATGGAATTCTAGAGATGAAGT
AGCCCAGATGTATTGCTTGGTAAAAGATTGGCCTCCAATCAAACCTGAACAGGCTATGGAACTTCTGGAC
TGTAATTACCCAGATCCTATGGTTCGAGGTTTTGCTGTTCGGTGCTTGGAAAAATATTTAACAGATGACA
AACTTTCTCAGTATTTAATTCAGCTAGTACAGGTCCTAAAATATGAACAATATTTGGATAACTTGCTTGT
GAGATTTTTACTGAAGAAAGCATTGACTAATCAAAGGATTGGGCACTTTTTCTTTTGGCATTTAAAATCT
GAGATGCACAATAAAACAGTTAGCCAGAGGTTTGGCCTGCTTTTGGAGTCCTATTGTCGTGCATGTGGGA
TGTATTTGAAGCACCTGAATAGGCAAGTCGAGGCAATGGAAAAGCTCATTAACTTAACTGACATTCTCAA
ACAGGAGAAGAAGGATGAAACACAAAAGGTACAGATGAAGTTTTTAGTTGAGCAAATGAGGCGACCAGAT
TTCATGGATGCTCTACAGGGCTTTCTGTCTCCTCTAAACCCTGCTCATCAACTAGGAAACCTCAGGCTTG
AAGAGTGTCGAATTATGTCCTCTGCAAAAAGGCCACTGTGGTTGAATTGGGAGAACCCAGACATCATGTC
AGAGTTACTGTTTCAGAACAATGAGATCATCTTTAAAAATGGGGATGATTTACGGCAAGATATGCTAACA
CTTCAAATTATTCGTATTATGGAAAATATCTGGCAAAATCAAGGTCTTGATCTTCGAATGTTACCTTATG
GTTGTCTGTCAATCGGTGACTGTGTGGGACTTATTGAGGTGGTGCGAAATTCTCACACTATTATGCAAAT
TCAGTGCAAAGGCGGCTTGAAAGGTGCACTGCAGTTCAACAGCCACACACTACATCAGTGGCTCAAAGAC
AAGAACAAAGGAGAAATATATGATGCAGCCATTGACCTGTTTACACGTTCATGTGCTGGATACTGTGTAG
CTACCTTCATTTTGGGAATTGGAGATCGTCACAATAGTAACATCATGGTGAAAGACGATGGACAACTGTT
TCATATAGATTTTGGACACTTTTTGGATCACAAGAAGAAAAAATTTGGTTATAAACGAGAACGTGTGCCA
TTTGTTTTGACACAGGATTTCTTAATAGTGATTAGTAAAGGAGCCCAAGAATGCACAAAGACAAGAGAAT
TTGAGAGGTTTCAGGAGATGTGTTACAAGGCTTATCTAGCTATTCGACAGCATGCCAATCTCTTCATAAA
TCTTTTCTCAATGATGCTTGGCTCTGGAATGCCAGAACTACAATCTTTTGATGACATTGCATACATTCGA
AAGACCCTAGCCTTAGATAAAACTGAGCAAGAGGCTTTGGAGTATTTCATGAAACAAATGAATGATGCAC
ATCATGGTGGCTGGACAACAAAAATGGATTGGATCTTCCACACAATTAAACAGCATGCATTGAACTAGAA
CCCAGCTTTCTTGTACAAAGTGGTGATATCCAATTAACCCTCACTAAAGGATGATGTGTTTGATTTGAAT
TGAACCCTATAGTGAGTCGTATTACCACCCAACTTTTCTATACAAAGTGGTTGATATCCAGCACAGTGGC
GGCCGCTCGAGTCTAGAGGGCCCGCGGTTCGAAGGTAAGCCTATCCCTAACCCTCTCCTCGGTCTCGATT
CTACGCGTACCGGTTAGTAATGAGATCCCTCCCCCCCCCCTAACGTTACTGGCCGAAGCCGCTTGGAATA
AGGCCGGTGTGCGTTTGTCTATATGTTATTTTCCACCATATTGCCGTCTTTTGGCAATGTGAGGGCCCGG
AAACCTGGCCCTGTCTTCTTGACGAGCATTCCTAGGGGTCTTTCCCCTCTCGCCAAAGGAATGCAAGGTC
TGTTGAATGTCGTGAAGGAAGCAGTTCCTCTGGAAGCTTCTTGAAGACAAACAACGTCTGTAGCGACCCT
TTGCAGGCAGCGGAACCCCCCACCTGGCGACAGGTGCCTCTGCGGCCAAAAGCCACGTGTATAAGATACA
CCTGCAAAGGCGGCACAACCCCAGTGCCACGTTGTGAGTTGGATAGTTGTGGAAAGAGTCAAATGGCTCT
CCTCAAGCGTATTCAACAAGGGGCTGAAGGATGCCCAGAAGGTACCCCATTGTATGGGATCTGATCTGGG
GCCTCGGTGCACATGCTTTACATGTGTTTAGTCGAGGTTAAAAAAACGTCTAGGCCCCCCGAACCACGGG
GACGTGGTTTTCCTTTGAAAAACACGATGATAATATGGCCACACATATGACCGAGTACAAGCCCACGGTG
CGCCTCGCCACCCGCGACGACGTCCCCAGGGCCGTACGCACCCTCGCCGCCGCGTTCGCCGACTACCCCG
CCACGCGCCACACCGTCGATCCGGACCGCCACATCGAGCGGGTCACCGAGCTGCAAGAACTCTTCCTCAC
GCGCGTCGGGCTCGACATCGGCAAGGTGTGGGTCGCGGACGACGGCGCCGCGGTGGCGGTCTGGACCACG
CCGGAGAGCGTCGAAGCGGGGGCGGTGTTCGCCGAGATCGGCCCGCGCATGGCCGAGTTGAGCGGTTCCC
GGCTGGCCGCGCAGCAACAGATGGAAGGCCTCCTGGCGCCGCACCGGCCCAAGGAGCCCGCGTGGTTCCT
GGCCACCGTCGGCGTCTCGCCCGACCACCAGGGCAAGGGTCTGGGCAGCGCCGTCGTGCTCCCCGGAGTG
GAGGCGGCCGAGCGCGCCGGGGTGCCCGCCTTCCTGGAGACCTCCGCGCCCCGCAACCTCCCCTTCTACG
AGCGGCTCGGCTTCACCGTCACCGCCGACGTCGAGGTGCCCGAAGGACCGCGCACCTGGTGCATGACCCG
CAAGCCCGGTGCCTAAATCGATAGATCCTAATCAACCTCTGGATTACAAAATTTGTGAAAGATTGACTGG
TATTCTTAACTATGTTGCTCCTTTTACGCTATGTGGATACGCTGCTTTAATGCCTTTGTATCATGCTATT
GCTTCCCGTATGGCTTTCATTTTCTCCTCCTTGTATAAATCCTGGTTGCTGTCTCTTTATGAGGAGTTGT
GGCCCGTTGTCAGGCAACGTGGCGTGGTGTGCACTGTGTTTGCTGACGCAACCCCCACTGGTTGGGGCAT
TGCCACCACCTGTCAGCTCCTTTCCGGGACTTTCGCTTTCCCCCTCCCTATTGCCACGGCGGAACTCATC
GCCGCCTGCCTTGCCCGCTGCTGGACAGGGGCTCGGCTGTTGGGCACTGACAATTCCGTGGTGTTGTCGG
GGAAATCATCGTCCTTTCCTTGGCTGCTCGCCTGTGTTGCCACCTGGATTCTGCGCGGGACGTCCTTCTG
CTACGTCCCTTCGGCCCTCAATCCAGCGGACCTTCCTTCCCGCGGCCTGCTGCCGGCTCTGCGGCCTCTT
CCGCGTCTTCGCCTTCGCCCTCAGACGAGTCGGATCTCCCTTTGGGCCGCCTCCCCGCCTGAGATCCTTT
AAGACCAATGACTTACAAGGCAGCTGTAGATCTTAGCCACTTTTTAAAAGAAAAGGGGGGACTGGAAGGG
CTAATTCACTCCCAACGAAGACAAGATCTGCTTTTTGCTTGTACTGGGTCTCTCTGGTTAGACCAGATCT
GAGCCTGGGAGCTCTCTGGCTAACTAGGGAACCCACTGCTTAAGCCTCAATAAAGCTTGCCTTGAGTGCT
TCAAGTAGTGTGTGCCCGTCTGTTGTGTGACTCTGGTAACTAGAGATCCCTCAGACCCTTTTAGTCAGTG
TGGAAAATCTCTAGCAGTAGTAGTTCATGTCATCTTATTATTCAGTATTTATAACTTGCAAAGAAATGAA
TATCAGAGAGTGAGAGGCCCGGGTTAATTAAGGAAAGGGCTAGATCATTCTTGAAGACGAAAGGGCCTCG
TGATACGCCTATTTTTATAGGTTAATGTCATGATAATAATGGTTTCTTAGACGTCAGGTGGCACTTTTCG
GGGAAATGTGCGCGGAACCCCTATTTGTTTATTTTTCTAAATACATTCAAATATGTATCCGCTCATGAGA
CAATAACCCTGATAAATGCTTCAATAATATTGAAAAAGGAAGAGTATGAGTATTCAACATTTCCGTGTCG
CCCTTATTCCCTTTTTTGCGGCATTTTGCCTTCCTGTTTTTGCTCACCCAGAAACGCTGGTGAAAGTAAA
AGATGCTGAAGATCAGTTGGGTGCACGAGTGGGTTACATCGAACTGGATCTCAACAGCGGTAAGATCCTT
GAGAGTTTTCGCCCCGAAGAACGTTTTCCAATGATGAGCACTTTTAAAGTTCTGCTATGTGGCGCGGTAT
TATCCCGTGTTGACGCCGGGCAAGAGCAACTCGGTCGCCGCATACACTATTCTCAGAATGACTTGGTTGA
GTACTCACCAGTCACAGAAAAGCATCTTACGGATGGCATGACAGTAAGAGAATTATGCAGTGCTGCCATA
ACCATGAGTGATAACACTGCGGCCAACTTACTTCTGACAACGATCGGAGGACCGAAGGAGCTAACCGCTT
TTTTGCACAACATGGGGGATCATGTAACTCGCCTTGATCGTTGGGAACCGGAGCTGAATGAAGCCATACC
AAACGACGAGCGTGACACCACGATGCCTGTAGCAATGGCAACAACGTTGCGCAAACTATTAACTGGCGAA
CTACTTACTCTAGCTTCCCGGCAACAATTAATAGACTGGATGGAGGCGGATAAAGTTGCAGGACCACTTC
TGCGCTCGGCCCTTCCGGCTGGCTGGTTTATTGCTGATAAATCTGGAGCCGGTGAGCGTGGGTCTCGCGG
TATCATTGCAGCACTGGGGCCAGATGGTAAGCCCTCCCGTATCGTAGTTATCTACACGACGGGGAGTCAG
GCAACTATGGATGAACGAAATAGACAGATCGCTGAGATAGGTGCCTCACTGATTAAGCATTGGTAACTGT
CAGACCAAGTTTACTCATATATACTTTAGATTGATTTAAAACTTCATTTTTAATTTAAAAGGATCTAGGT
GAAGATCCTTTTTGATAATCTCATGACCAAAATCCCTTAACGTGAGTTTTCGTTCCACTGAGCGTCAGAC
CCCGTAGAAAAGATCAAAGGATCTTCTTGAGATCCTTTTTTTCTGCGCGTAATCTGCTGCTTGCAAACAA
AAAAACCACCGCTACCAGCGGTGGTTTGTTTGCCGGATCAAGAGCTACCAACTCTTTTTCCGAAGGTAAC
TGGCTTCAGCAGAGCGCAGATACCAAATACTGTTCTTCTAGTGTAGCCGTAGTTAGGCCACCACTTCAAG
AACTCTGTAGCACCGCCTACATACCTCGCTCTGCTAATCCTGTTACCAGTGGCTGCTGCCAGTGGCGATA
AGTCGTGTCTTACCGGGTTGGACTCAAGACGATAGTTACCGGATAAGGCGCAGCGGTCGGGCTGAACGGG
GGGTTCGTGCACACAGCCCAGCTTGGAGCGAACGACCTACACCGAACTGAGATACCTACAGCGTGAGCTA
TGAGAAAGCGCCACGCTTCCCGAAGGGAGAAAGGCGGACAGGTATCCGGTAAGCGGCAGGGTCGGAACAG
GAGAGCGCACGAGGGAGCTTCCAGGGGGAAACGCCTGGTATCTTTATAGTCCTGTCGGGTTTCGCCACCT
CTGACTTGAGCGTCGATTTTTGTGATGCTCGTCAGGGGGGCGGAGCCTATGGAAAAACGCCAGCAACGCG
GCCTTTTTACGGTTCCTGGCCTTTTGCTGGCCTTTTGCTCACATGTTCTTTCCTGCGTTATCCCCTGATT
CTGTGGATAACCGTATTACCGCCTTTGAGTGAGCTGATACCGCTCGCCGCAGCCGAACGACCGAGCGCAG
CGAGTCAGTGAGCGAGGAAGCGGAAGAGCGCCCAATACGCAAACCGCCTCTCCCCGCGCGTTGGCCGATT
CATTAATGCAGCAAGCTCATGGCTGACTAATTTTTTTTATTTATGCAGAGGCCGAGGCCGCCTCGGCCTC
TGAGCTATTCCAGAAGTAGTGAGGAGGCTTTTTTGGAGGCCTAGGCTTTTGCAAAAAGCTCCCCGTGGCA
CGACAGGTTTCCCGACTGGAAAGCGGGCAGTGAGCGCAACGCAATTAATGTGAGTTAGCTCACTCATTAG
GCACCCCAGGCTTTACACTTTATGCTTCCGGCTCGTATGTTGTGTGGAATTGTGAGCGGATAACAATTTC
ACACAGGAAACAGCTATGACATGATTACGAATTTCACAAATAAAGCATTTTTTTCACTGCATTCTAGTTG
TGGTTTGTCCAAACTCATCAATGTATCTTATCATGTCTGGATCAACTGGATAACTCAAGCTAACCAAAAT
CATCCCAAACTTCCCACCCCATACCCTATTACCACTGCCAATTACCTGTGGTTTCATTTACTCTAAACCT
GTGATTCCTCTGAATTATTTTCATTTTAAAGAAATTGTATTTGTTAAATATGTACTACAAACTTAGTAGT
